>Addgene plasmid #118877 | pOCC61 | depositor full sequence | sequence record 224667 | Full Sequence
AGCTGCCACCATTTTGTTCGCCCAGGACTCTAGCTATAGTTCTAGTGGTTGGCTACGTATACTCCGGAAT
ATTAATAGATCATGGAGATAATTAAAATGATAACCATCTCGCAAATAAATAAGTATTTTACTGTTTTCGT
AACAGTTTTGTAATAAAAAAACCTATAAATATTCCGGATTATTCATACCGTCCCACCATCGGGCGCGGAT
CGCCACCATGGCGGCCGCAAGCGCTATGGCCACAACCTGTTACATTGCACAAGATAAAAATATATCATCA
CGAACAGTAAAACTGTCTGCTTACATAAACAGTAATACAAGGGGTGTTATGCAGTTTAAGGTTTACACCT
ATAAAAGAGAGAGCCGTTATCGTCTGTTTGTGGATGTACAGAGTGATATTATTGACACGCCCGGGCGACG
GATGGTGATCCCCCTGGCCAGTGCCCGTCTGCTGTCAGATAAAGTCTCCCGTGAACTTTACCCGGTGGTG
CATATCGGGGATGAAAGCTGGCGCATGATGACCACCGATATGGCCAGTGTGCCGGTCTCCGTTATCGGGG
AAGAAGTGGCTGATCTCAGCCACCGCGAAAATGACATCAAAAACGCCATTAACCTGATGTTCTGGGGAAT
ATAAATGTCAGGCTCCCTTATACACAGCCAGTGGCGCGCCGGGATCCGCTGGCTCCGCTGCTGGTTCTGG
CATGGTGAGCAAGGGCGAGGAGCTGTTCACCGGGGTGGTGCCCATCCTGGTCGAGCTGGACGGCGACGTA
AACGGCCACAAGTTCAGCGTGTCCGGCGAGGGCGAGGGCGATGCCACCTACGGCAAGCTGACCCTGAAGT
TCATCTGCACCACCGGCAAGCTGCCCGTGCCCTGGCCCACCCTCGTGACCACCCTGACCTACGGCGTGCA
GTGCTTCAGCCGCTACCCCGACCACATGAAGCAGCACGACTTCTTCAAGTCCGCCATGCCCGAAGGCTAC
GTCCAGGAGCGCACCATCTTCTTCAAGGACGACGGCAACTACAAGACCCGCGCCGAGGTGAAGTTCGAGG
GCGACACCCTGGTGAACCGCATCGAGCTGAAGGGCATCGACTTCAAGGAGGACGGCAACATCCTGGGGCA
CAAGCTGGAGTACAACTACAACAGCCACAACGTCTATATCATGGCCGACAAGCAGAAGAACGGCATCAAG
GTGAACTTCAAGATCCGCCACAACATCGAGGACGGCAGCGTGCAGCTCGCCGACCACTACCAGCAGAACA
CCCCCATCGGCGACGGCCCCGTGCTGCTGCCCGACAACCACTACCTGAGCACCCAGTCCAAACTGAGCAA
AGACCCCAACGAGAAGCGCGATCACATGGTCCTGCTGGAGTTCGTGACCGCCGCCGGGATCACTCTCGGC
ATGGACGAGCTGTACAAGCTGGAAGTTCTGTTCCAGGGGCCGGGCAGCAGCCATCACCATCACCATCACA
GTGGATAATAGAAGCTTGTCGAGAAGTACTAGAGGATCATAATCAGCCATACCACATTTGTAGAGGTTTT
ACTTGCTTTAAAAAACCTCCCACACCTCCCCCTGAACCTGAAACATAAAATGAATGCAATTGTTGTTGTT
AACTTGTTTATTGCAGCTTATAATGGTTACAAATAAAGCAATAGCATCACAAATTTCACAAATAAAGCAT
TTTTTTCACTGCATTCTAGTTGTGGTTTGTCCAAACTCATCAATGTATCTTATCATGTCTGGATCTGATC
ACTGCTTGAGCCTAGGAGATCCGAACCAGATAAGTGAAAGCCTGCATCCGCAGATCTTAATTAATAAAAC
ACGATACATTGTTATTAGTACATTTATTAAGCGCTAGATTCTGTGCGTTGTTGATTTACAGACAATTGTT
GTACGTATTTTAATAATTCATTAAATTTATAATCTTTAGGGTGGTATGTTAGAGCGAAAATCAAATGATT
TTCAGCGTCTTTATATCTGAATTTAAATATTAAATCCTCAATAGATTTGTAAAATAGGTTTCGATTAGTT
TCAAACAAGGGTTGTTTTTCCGAACCGATGGCTGGACTATCTAATGGATTTTCGCTCAACGCCACAAAAC
TTGCCAAATCTTGTAGCAGCAATCTAGCTTTGTCGATATTCGTTTGTGTTTTGTTTTGTAATAAAGGTTC
GACGTCGTTCAAAATATTATGCGCTTTTGTATTTCTTTCATCACTGTCGTTAGTGTACAATTGACTCGAC
GTAAACACGTTAAATAACGCTTGGACATATTTAACATCGGGCGTGTTAGCTTTATTAGGCCGATTATCGT
CGTCGTCCCAACCCTCGTCGTTAGAAGTTGCTTCCGAAGACGATTTTGCCATAGCCACACGACGCCTATT
AATTGTGTCGGCTAACACGTCCGCGATCAAATTTGTAGTTGAGCTTTTTGGGCCTCATGGGCCTTCCGCT
CACTGCCCGCTTTCCAGTCGGGAAACCTGTCGTGCCAGCTGCATTAACATGGTCATAGCTGTTTCCTTGC
GTATTGGGCGCTCTCCGCTTCCTCGCTCACTGACTCGCTGCGCTCGGTCGTTCGGGTAAAGCCTGGGGTG
CCTAATGAGCAAAAGGCCAGCAAAAGGCCAGGAACCGTAAAAAGGCCGCGTTGCTGGCGTTTTTCCATAG
GCTCCGCCCCCCTGACGAGCATCACAAAAATCGACGCTCAAGTCAGAGGTGGCGAAACCCGACAGGACTA
TAAAGATACCAGGCGTTTCCCCCTGGAAGCTCCCTCGTGCGCTCTCCTGTTCCGACCCTGCCGCTTACCG
GATACCTGTCCGCCTTTCTCCCTTCGGGAAGCGTGGCGCTTTCTCATAGCTCACGCTGTAGGTATCTCAG
TTCGGTGTAGGTCGTTCGCTCCAAGCTGGGCTGTGTGCACGAACCCCCCGTTCAGCCCGACCGCTGCGCC
TTATCCGGTAACTATCGTCTTGAGTCCAACCCGGTAAGACACGACTTATCGCCACTGGCAGCAGCCACTG
GTAACAGGATTAGCAGAGCGAGGTATGTAGGCGGTGCTACAGAGTTCTTGAAGTGGTGGCCTAACTACGG
CTACACTAGAAGAACAGTATTTGGTATCTGCGCTCTGCTGAAGCCAGTTACCTTCGGAAAAAGAGTTGGT
AGCTCTTGATCCGGCAAACAAACCACCGCTGGTAGCGGTGGTTTTTTTGTTTGCAAGCAGCAGATTACGC
GCAGAAAAAAAGGATCTCAAGAAGATCCTTTGATCTTTTCTACGGGGTCTGACGCTCAGTGGAACGAAAA
CTCACGTTAAGGGATTTTGGTCATGAGATTATCAAAAAGGATCTTCACCTAGATCCTTTTAAATTAAAAA
TGAAGTTTTAAATCAATCTAAAGTATATATGAGTAAACTTGGTCTGACAGTTACCAATGCTTAATCAGTG
AGGCACCTATCTCAGCGATCTGTCTATTTCGTTCATCCATAGTTGCCTGACTCCCCGTCGTGTAGATAAC
TACGATACGGGAGGGCTTACCATCTGGCCCCAGTGCTGCAATGATACCGCGAGACCCACGCTCACCGGCT
CCAGATTTATCAGCAATAAACCAGCCAGCCGGAAGGGCCGAGCGCAGAAGTGGTCCTGCAACTTTATCCG
CCTCCATCCAGTCTATTAATTGTTGCCGGGAAGCTAGAGTAAGTAGTTCGCCAGTTAATAGTTTGCGCAA
CGTTGTTGCCATTGCTGCAGGCATCGTGGTGTCACGCTCGTCGTTTGGTATGGCTTCATTCAGCTCCGGT
TCCCAACGATCAAGGCGAGTTACATGATCCCCCATGTTGTGCAAAAAAGCGGTTAGCTCCTTCGGTCCTC
CGATCGTTGTCAGAAGTAAGTTGGCCGCAGTGTTATCACTCATGGTTATGGCAGCACTGCATAATTCTCT
TACTGTCATGCCATCCGTAAGATGCTTTTCTGTGACTGGTGAGTACTCAACCAAGTCATTCTGAGAATAG
TGTATGCGGCGACCGAGTTGCTCTTGCCCGGCGTCAACACGGGATAATACCGCGCCACATAGCAGAACTT
TAAAAGTGCTCATCATTGGAAAACGTTCTTCGGGGCGAAAACTCTCAAGGATCTTACCGCTGTTGAGATC
CAGTTCGATGTAACCCACTCGTGCACCCAACTGATCTTCAGCATCTTTTACTTTCACCAGCGTTTCTGGG
TGAGCAAAAACAGGAAGGCAAAATGCCGCAAAAAAGGGAATAAGGGCGACACGGAAATGTTGAATACTCA
TTACTCTTCCTTTTTCAATATTATTGAAGCATTTATCAGGGTTATTGTCTCATGAGCGGATACATATTTG
AATGTATTTAGAAAAATAAACAAATAGGGGTTCCGCGCACATTTCCCCGAAAAGTGCCACCTAAATTGTA
AGCGTTAATATTTTGTTAAAATTCGCGTTAAATTTTTGTTAAATCAGCTCATTTTTTAACCAATAGGCCG
AAATCGGCAAAATCCCTTATAAATCAAAAGAATAGACCGAGATAGGGTTGAGTGGCCGCTACAGGGCGCT
CCCATTCGCCATTCAGGCTGCGCAACTGTTGGGAAGGGCGTTTCGGTGCGGGCCTCTTCGCTATTACGCC
AGCTGGCGAAAGGGGGATGTGCTGCAAGGCGATTAAGTTGGGTAACGCCAGGGTTTTCCCAGTCACGACG
TTGTAAAACGACGGCCAGTGAGCGCGACGTAATACGACTCACTATAGGGCGAATTGGCGGAAGGCCGTCA
AGGCCGTGACGTTAAAACTATTAAGCCATCCAATCGACCGTTAGTCGAATCAGGACCGCTGGTGCGAGAA
GCCGCGAAGTATGGCGAATGCATCGTATAACGTGTGGAGTCCGCTCATTAGAGCGTCATGTTTAGACAAG
AAAGCTACATATTTAATTGATCCCGATGATTTTATTGATAAATTGACCCTAACTCCATACACGGTATTCT
ACAATGGCGGGGTTTTGGTCAAAATTTCCGGACTGCGATTGTACATGCTGTTAACGGCTCCGCCCACTAT
TAATGAAATTAAAAATTCCAATTTTAAAAAACGCAGCAAGAGAAACATTTGTATGAAAGAATGCGTAGAA
GGAAAGAAAAATGTCGTGGACATGCTGAACAACAAGATTAATATGCCTCCGTGTATAAAAAAAATATTGA
ACGATTTGAAAGAAAACAATGTACCGCGCGGCGGTATGTACAGGAAGAGGTTTATACTAAACTGTTACAT
TGCAAACGTGGTTTCGTGTGCCAAGTGTGAAAACCGATGTTTAATCAAGGCTCTGACGCATTTCTACAAC
CACGACTCCAAGTGTGTGGGTGAAGTCATGCATCTTTTAATCAAATCCCAAGATGTGTATAAACCACCAA
ACTGCCAAAAAATGAAAACTGTGGACAAGCTCTGTCCGTTTGCTGGCAACTGCAAGGGTCTCAATCCTAT
TTGTAATTATTGAATAATAAAACAATTATAAATGCTAAATTTGTTTTTTATTAACGATACAAACCAAACG
CAACAAGAACATTTGTAGTATTATCTATAATTGAAAACGCGTAGTTATAATCGCTGAGGTAATATTTAAA
ATCATTTTCAAATGATTCACAGTTAATTTGCGACAATATAATTTTATTTTCACATAAACTAGACGCCTTG
TCGTCTTCTTCTTCGTATTCCTTCTCTTTTTCATTTTTCTCCTCATAAAAATTAACATAGTTATTATCGT
ATCCATATATGTATCTATCGTATAGAGTAAATTTTTTGTTGTCATAAATATATATGTCTTTTTTAATGGG
GTGTATAGTACCGCTGCGCATAGTTTTTCTGTAATTTACAACAGTGCTATTTTCTGGTAGTTCTTCGGAG
TGTGTTGCTTTAATTATTAAATTTATATAATCAATGAATTTGGGATCGTCGGTTTTGTACAATATGTTGC
CGGCATAGTACGCAGCTTCTTCTAGTTCAATTACACCATTTTTTAGCAGCACCGGATTAACATAACTTTC
CAAAATGTTGTACGAACCGTTAAACAAAAACAGTTCACCTCCCTTTTCTATACTATTGTCTGCGAGCAGT
TGTTTGTTGTTAAAAATAACAGCCATTGTAATGAGACGCACAAACTAATATCACA
Features (pLannotate 1.2.2; 17 found; start..end, strand, type, name):
     79..170     +  promoter       polyhedrin promoter: polh from Autographa californica; promoter for the baculovirus polyhedrin gene
    329..631     +  CDS            ccdB: CCDB_ECOLI - Also known as G, letB, letD. Experimental evidence at protein level: Swiss-Prot protein existence level 1. Toxic component of a type II toxin-antitoxin (TA) system, functioning in plasmid maintainence. Responsible for the post- segregational killing (PSK) of plasmid-free cells, also referred to as a plasmid addiction system. Half-life of over 2 hours. Cell killing by CcdB is accompanied by filamentation, defects in chromosome and plasmid segregation, defects in cell division, formation of anucleate cells, decreased DNA synthesis and plasmid loss. Interferes with the activity of DN
    702..1418    +  CDS            mEGFP: mEGFP is a basic (constitutively fluorescent) green fluorescent protein published in 2002, derived from Aequorea victoria. It has moderate acid sensitivity.
   1452..1469    +  CDS            7xHis (fragment): 6xHis affinity tag
   1505..1588    +  CDS            large T antigen (fragment): large T antigen from SV40 (simian virus 40)
   1611..1745    +  polyA_signal   SV40 poly(A) signal: SV40 polyadenylation signal
   1818..2190    +  3'UTR          polyhedrin 3' UTR: 3' UTR from the Autographa californica nucleopolyhedrovirus polyhedrin gene (Suzuki et al., 2006)
   2450..2497    -  CDS            lacI (fragment): lac repressor; lacI; The lac repressor binds to the lac operator to inhibit transcription in E. coli. This inhibition can be relieved by adding lactose or isopropyl-β-D-thiogalactopyranoside (IPTG).
   2534..2574    -  rep_origin     RSF ori (fragment): Plasmids containing the RSF 1030 origin of replication can be propagated in E. coli cells that contain additional plasmids with compatible origins.
   2652..3240    -  rep_origin     ori: high-copy-number ColE1/pMB1/pBR322/pUC origin of replication
   3411..4271    -  CDS            AmpR: β-lactamase; bla; confers resistance to ampicillin, carbenicillin, and related antibiotics
   4273..4377    -  promoter       AmpR promoter: bla
   4403..4534    -  rep_origin     M13 ori (fragment): M13 bacteriophage origin of replication; arrow indicates direction of (+) strand synthesis
   4555..4711    -  CDS            lacZα (fragment): LacZα fragment of β-galactosidase; lacZ fragment
   4720..4738    +  promoter       T7 promoter: promoter for bacteriophage T7 RNA polymerase
   4841..5470    +  CDS            LEF-2: LEF2_NPVAC - Experimental evidence at protein level: Swiss-Prot protein existence level 1. Plays an essential role in viral DNA replication. Does not seem to participate in the initiation step but is rather important for the amplification of DNA. Also required for expression from the vp39 and polh promoters. From Autographa californica nuclear polyhedrosis virus (AcMNPV).
   5511..6116    +  CDS            ORF603: baculovirus ORF603 protein
