>Addgene plasmid #118877 | pOCC61 | addgene full sequence | sequence record 232346 | Addgene NGS Result
ATCATGGAGATAATTAAAATGATAACCATCTCGCAAATAAATAAGTATTTTACTGTTTTCGTAACAGTTT
TGTAATAAAAAAACCTATAAATATTCCGGATTATTCATACCGTCCCACCATCGGGCGCGGATCGCCACCA
TGGCGGCCGCAAGCGCTATGGCCACAACCTGTTACATTGCACAAGATAAAAATATATCATCACGAACAGT
AAAACTGTCTGCTTACATAAACAGTAATACAAGGGGTGTTATGCAGTTTAAGGTTTACACCTATAAAAGA
GAGAGCCGTTATCGTCTGTTTGTGGATGTACAGAGTGATATTATTGACACGCCCGGGCGACGGATGGTGA
TCCCCCTGGCCAGTGCCCGTCTGCTGTCAGATAAAGTCTCCCGTGAACTTTACCCGGTGGTGCATATCGG
GGATGAAAGCTGGCGCATGATGACCACCGATATGGCCAGTGTGCCGGTCTCCGTTATCGGGGAAGAAGTG
GCTGATCTCAGCCACCGCGAAAATGACATCAAAAACGCCATTAACCTGATGTTCTGGGGAATATAAATGT
CAGGCTCCCTTATACACAGCCAGTGGCGCGCCGGGATCCGCTGGCTCCGCTGCTGGTTCTGGCATGGTGA
GCAAGGGCGAGGAGCTGTTCACCGGGGTGGTGCCCATCCTGGTCGAGCTGGACGGCGACGTAAACGGCCA
CAAGTTCAGCGTGTCCGGCGAGGGCGAGGGCGATGCCACCTACGGCAAGCTGACCCTGAAGTTCATCTGC
ACCACCGGCAAGCTGCCCGTGCCCTGGCCCACCCTCGTGACCACCCTGACCTACGGCGTGCAGTGCTTCA
GCCGCTACCCCGACCACATGAAGCAGCACGACTTCTTCAAGTCCGCCATGCCCGAAGGCTACGTCCAGGA
GCGCACCATCTTCTTCAAGGACGACGGCAACTACAAGACCCGCGCCGAGGTGAAGTTCGAGGGCGACACC
CTGGTGAACCGCATCGAGCTGAAGGGCATCGACTTCAAGGAGGACGGCAACATCCTGGGGCACAAGCTGG
AGTACAACTACAACAGCCACAACGTCTATATCATGGCCGACAAGCAGAAGAACGGCATCAAGGTGAACTT
CAAGATCCGCCACAACATCGAGGACGGCAGCGTGCAGCTCGCCGACCACTACCAGCAGAACACCCCCATC
GGCGACGGCCCCGTGCTGCTGCCCGACAACCACTACCTGAGCACCCAGTCCAAACTGAGCAAAGACCCCA
ACGAGAAGCGCGATCACATGGTCCTGCTGGAGTTCGTGACCGCCGCCGGGATCACTCTCGGCATGGACGA
GCTGTACAAGCTGGAAGTTCTGTTCCAGGGGCCGGGCAGCAGCCATCACCATCACCATCACAGTGGATAA
TAGAAGCTTGTCGAGAAGTACTAGAGGATCATAATCAGCCATACCACATTTGTAGAGGTTTTACTTGCTT
TAAAAAACCTCCCACACCTCCCCCTGAACCTGAAACATAAAATGAATGCAATTGTTGTTGTTAACTTGTT
TATTGCAGCTTATAATGGTTACAAATAAAGCAATAGCATCACAAATTTCACAAATAAAGCATTTTTTTCA
CTGCATTCTAGTTGTGGTTTGTCCAAACTCATCAATGTATCTTATCATGTCTGGATCTGATCACTGCTTG
AGCCTAGGAGATCCGAACCAGATAAGTGAAAGCCTGCATCCGCAGATCTTAATTAATAAAACACGATACA
TTGTTATTAGTACATTTATTAAGCGCTAGATTCTGTGCGTTGTTGATTTACAGACAATTGTTGTACGTAT
TTTAATAATTCATTAAATTTATAATCTTTAGGGTGGTATGTTAGAGCGAAAATCAAATGATTTTCAGCGT
CTTTATATCTGAATTTAAATATTAAATCCTCAATAGATTTGTAAAATAGGTTTCGATTAGTTTCAAACAA
GGGTTGTTTTTCCGAACCGATGGCTGGACTATCTAATGGATTTTCGCTCAACGCCACAAAACTTGCCAAA
TCTTGTAGCAGCAATCTAGCTTTGTCGATATTCGTTTGTGTTTTGTTTTGTAATAAAGGTTCGACGTCGT
TCAAAATATTATGCGCTTTTGTATTTCTTTCATCACTGTCGTTAGTGTACAATTGACTCGACGTAAACAC
GTTAAATAACGCTTGGACATATTTAACATCGGGCGTGTTAGCTTTATTAGGCCGATTATCGTCGTCGTCC
CAACCCTCGTCGTTAGAAGTTGCTTCCGAAGACGATTTTGCCATAGCCACACGACGCCTATTAATTGTGT
CGGCTAACACGTCCGCGATCAAATTTGTAGTTGAGCTTTTTGGGCCTCATGGGCCTTCCGCTCACTGCCC
GCTTTCCAGTCGGGAAACCTGTCGTGCCAGCTGCATTAACATGGTCATAGCTGTTTCCTTGCGTATTGGG
CGCTCTCCGCTTCCTCGCTCACTGACTCGCTGCGCTCGGTCGTTCGGGTAAAGCCTGGGGTGCCTAATGA
GCAAAAGGCCAGCAAAAGGCCAGGAACCGTAAAAAGGCCGCGTTGCTGGCGTTTTTCCATAGGCTCCGCC
CCCCTGACGAGCATCACAAAAATCGACGCTCAAGTCAGAGGTGGCGAAACCCGACAGGACTATAAAGATA
CCAGGCGTTTCCCCCTGGAAGCTCCCTCGTGCGCTCTCCTGTTCCGACCCTGCCGCTTACCGGATACCTG
TCCGCCTTTCTCCCTTCGGGAAGCGTGGCGCTTTCTCATAGCTCACGCTGTAGGTATCTCAGTTCGGTGT
AGGTCGTTCGCTCCAAGCTGGGCTGTGTGCACGAACCCCCCGTTCAGCCCGACCGCTGCGCCTTATCCGG
TAACTATCGTCTTGAGTCCAACCCGGTAAGACACGACTTATCGCCACTGGCAGCAGCCACTGGTAACAGG
ATTAGCAGAGCGAGGTATGTAGGCGGTGCTACAGAGTTCTTGAAGTGGTGGCCTAACTACGGCTACACTA
GAAGAACAGTATTTGGTATCTGCGCTCTGCTGAAGCCAGTTACCTTCGGAAAAAGAGTTGGTAGCTCTTG
ATCCGGCAAACAAACCACCGCTGGTAGCGGTGGTTTTTTTGTTTGCAAGCAGCAGATTACGCGCAGAAAA
AAAGGATCTCAAGAAGATCCTTTGATCTTTTCTACGGGGTCTGACGCTCAGTGGAACGAAAACTCACGTT
AAGGGATTTTGGTCATGAGATTATCAAAAAGGATCTTCACCTAGATCCTTTTAAATTAAAAATGAAGTTT
TAAATCAATCTAAAGTATATATGAGTAAACTTGGTCTGACAGTTACCAATGCTTAATCAGTGAGGCACCT
ATCTCAGCGATCTGTCTATTTCGTTCATCCATAGTTGCCTGACTCCCCGTCGTGTAGATAACTACGATAC
GGGAGGGCTTACCATCTGGCCCCAGTGCTGCAATGATACCGCGAGAACCACGCTCACCGGCTCCAGATTT
ATCAGCAATAAACCAGCCAGCCGGAAGGGCCGAGCGCAGAAGTGGTCCTGCAACTTTATCCGCCTCCATC
CAGTCTATTAATTGTTGCCGGGAAGCTAGAGTAAGTAGTTCGCCAGTTAATAGTTTGCGCAACGTTGTTG
CCATTGCTACAGGCATCGTGGTGTCACGCTCGTCGTTTGGTATGGCTTCATTCAGCTCCGGTTCCCAACG
ATCAAGGCGAGTTACATGATCCCCCATGTTGTGCAAAAAAGCGGTTAGCTCCTTCGGTCCTCCGATCGTT
GTCAGAAGTAAGTTGGCCGCAGTGTTATCACTCATGGTTATGGCAGCACTGCATAATTCTCTTACTGTCA
TGCCATCCGTAAGATGCTTTTCTGTGACTGGTGAGTACTCAACCAAGTCATTCTGAGAATAGTGTATGCG
GCGACCGAGTTGCTCTTGCCCGGCGTCAATACGGGATAATACCGCGCCACATAGCAGAACTTTAAAAGTG
CTCATCATTGGAAAACGTTCTTCGGGGCGAAAACTCTCAAGGATCTTACCGCTGTTGAGATCCAGTTCGA
TGTAACCCACTCGTGCACCCAACTGATCTTCAGCATCTTTTACTTTCACCAGCGTTTCTGGGTGAGCAAA
AACAGGAAGGCAAAATGCCGCAAAAAAGGGAATAAGGGCGACACGGAAATGTTGAATACTCATACTCTTC
CTTTTTCAATATTATTGAAGCATTTATCAGGGTTATTGTCTCATGAGCGGATACATATTTGAATGTATTT
AGAAAAATAAACAAATAGGGGTTCCGCGCACATTTCCCCGAAAAGTGCCACCTAAATTGTAAGCGTTAAT
ATTTTGTTAAAATTCGCGTTAAATTTTTGTTAAATCAGCTCATTTTTTAACCAATAGGCCGAAATCGGCA
AAATCCCTTATAAATCAAAAGAATAGACCGAGATAGGGTTGAGTGGCCGCTACAGGGCGCTCCCATTCGC
CATTCAGGCTGCGCAACTGTTGGGAAGGGCGTTTCGGTGCGGGCCTCTTCGCTATTACGCCAGCTGGCGA
AAGGGGGATGTGCTGCAAGGCGATTAAGTTGGGTAACGCCAGGGTTTTCCCAGTCACGACGTTGTAAAAC
GACGGCCAGTGAGCGCGACGTAATACGACTCACTATAGGGCGAATTGGCGGAAGGCCGTCAAGGCCGTGA
CGTTAAAACTATTAAGCCATCCAATCGACCGTTAGTCGAATCAGGACCGCTGGTGCGAGAAGCCGCGAAG
TATGGCGAATGCATCGTATAACGTGTGGAGTCCGCTCATTAGAGCGTCATGTTTAGACAAGAAAGCTACA
TATTTAATTGATCCCGATGATTTTATTGATAAATTGACCCTAACTCCATACACGGTATTCTACAATGGCG
GGGTTTTGGTCAAAATTTCCGGACTGCGATTGTACATGCTGTTAACGGCTCCGCCCACTATTAATGAAAT
TAAAAATTCCAATTTTAAAAAACGCAGCAAGAGAAACATTTGTATGAAAGAATGCGTAGAAGGAAAGAAA
AATGTCGTGGACATGCTGAACAACAAGATTAATATGCCTCCGTGTATAAAAAAAATATTGAACGATTTGA
AAGAAAACAATGTACCGCGCGGCGGTATGTACAGGAAGAGGTTTATACTAAACTGTTACATTGCAAACGT
GGTTTCGTGTGCCAAGTGTGAAAACCGATGTTTAATCAAGGCTCTGACGCATTTCTACAACCACGACTCC
AAGTGTGTGGGTGAAGTCATGCATCTTTTAATCAAATCCCAAGATGTGTATAAACCACCAAACTGCCAAA
AAATGAAAACTGTGGACAAGCTCTGTCCGTTTGCTGGCAACTGCAAGGGTCTCAATCCTATTTGTAATTA
TTGAATAATAAAACAATTATAAATGCTAAATTTGTTTTTTATTAACGATACAAACCAAACGCAACAAGAA
CATTTGTAGTATTATCTATAATTGAAAACGCGTAGTTATAATCGCTGAGGTAATATTTAAAATCATTTTC
AAATGATTCACAGTTAATTTGCGACAATATAATTTTATTTTCACATAAACTAGACGCCTTGTCGTCTTCT
TCTTCGTATTCCTTCTCTTTTTCATTTTTCTCCTCATAAAAATTAACATAGTTATTATCGTATCCATATA
TGTATCTATCGTATAGAGTAAATTTTTTGTTGTCATAAATATATATGTCTTTTTTAATGGGGTGTATAGT
ACCGCTGCGCATAGTTTTTCTGTAATTTACAACAGTGCTATTTTCTGGTAGTTCTTCGGAGTGTGTTGCT
TTAATTATTAAATTTATATAATCAATGAATTTGGGATCGTCGGTTTTGTACAATATGTTGCCGGCATAGT
ACGCAGCTTCTTCTAGTTCAATTACACCATTTTTTAGCAGCACCGGATTAACATAACTTTCCAAAATGTT
GTACGAACCGTTAAACAAAAACAGTTCACCTCCCTTTTCTATACTATTGTCTGCGAGCAGTTGTTTGTTG
TTAAAAATAACAGCCATTGTAATGAGACGCACAAACTAATATCACAAGCTGCCACCATTTTGTTCGCCCA
GGACTCTAGCTATAGTTCTAGTGGTTGGCTACGTATACTCCGGAATATTAATAG
Features (pLannotate 1.2.2; 17 found; start..end, strand, type, name):
      1..92      +  promoter       polyhedrin promoter: polh from Autographa californica; promoter for the baculovirus polyhedrin gene
    251..553     +  CDS            ccdB: CCDB_ECOLI - Also known as G, letB, letD. Experimental evidence at protein level: Swiss-Prot protein existence level 1. Toxic component of a type II toxin-antitoxin (TA) system, functioning in plasmid maintainence. Responsible for the post- segregational killing (PSK) of plasmid-free cells, also referred to as a plasmid addiction system. Half-life of over 2 hours. Cell killing by CcdB is accompanied by filamentation, defects in chromosome and plasmid segregation, defects in cell division, formation of anucleate cells, decreased DNA synthesis and plasmid loss. Interferes with the activity of DN
    624..1340    +  CDS            mEGFP: mEGFP is a basic (constitutively fluorescent) green fluorescent protein published in 2002, derived from Aequorea victoria. It has moderate acid sensitivity.
   1374..1391    +  CDS            7xHis (fragment): 6xHis affinity tag
   1427..1510    +  CDS            large T antigen (fragment): large T antigen from SV40 (simian virus 40)
   1533..1667    +  polyA_signal   SV40 poly(A) signal: SV40 polyadenylation signal
   1740..2112    +  3'UTR          polyhedrin 3' UTR: 3' UTR from the Autographa californica nucleopolyhedrovirus polyhedrin gene (Suzuki et al., 2006)
   2372..2419    -  CDS            lacI (fragment): lac repressor; lacI; The lac repressor binds to the lac operator to inhibit transcription in E. coli. This inhibition can be relieved by adding lactose or isopropyl-β-D-thiogalactopyranoside (IPTG).
   2456..2496    -  rep_origin     RSF ori (fragment): Plasmids containing the RSF 1030 origin of replication can be propagated in E. coli cells that contain additional plasmids with compatible origins.
   2574..3162    -  rep_origin     ori: high-copy-number ColE1/pMB1/pBR322/pUC origin of replication
   3333..4193    -  CDS            AmpR: β-lactamase; bla; confers resistance to ampicillin, carbenicillin, and related antibiotics
   4194..4298    -  promoter       AmpR promoter: bla
   4324..4455    -  rep_origin     M13 ori (fragment): M13 bacteriophage origin of replication; arrow indicates direction of (+) strand synthesis
   4476..4632    -  CDS            lacZα (fragment): LacZα fragment of β-galactosidase; lacZ fragment
   4641..4659    +  promoter       T7 promoter: promoter for bacteriophage T7 RNA polymerase
   4762..5391    +  CDS            LEF-2: LEF2_NPVAC - Experimental evidence at protein level: Swiss-Prot protein existence level 1. Plays an essential role in viral DNA replication. Does not seem to participate in the initiation step but is rather important for the amplification of DNA. Also required for expression from the vp39 and polh promoters. From Autographa californica nuclear polyhedrosis virus (AcMNPV).
   5432..6037    +  CDS            ORF603: baculovirus ORF603 protein
