[The description below was written by a language model from this plasmid's Addgene catalogue record and pLannotate feature annotations shown in this document.]
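Description:
pOCC61 is a baculovirus transfer (shuttle) vector built on the pOET1 backbone and belonging to the FlexiBAC system. It is intended for making recombinant baculovirus with the FlashBac bacmid and expressing proteins in insect cells. In E. coli it is maintained as a high-copy plasmid through a ColE1/pUC-type origin and selected with ampicillin via the β-lactamase gene. Because the empty vector carries the ccdB toxin gene, it is propagated in the ccdB-tolerant strain DB3.1. Small fragments annotated as M13 ori, lacZα, lacI and RSF ori, together with a T7 promoter, appear to be backbone remnants rather than functional parts of the design.

The expression cassette is driven by the AcMNPV polyhedrin (polH) promoter, a very late, strong baculoviral promoter. Downstream lies a NotI–ccdB–AscI stuffer. Replacing this stuffer with a gene of interest by restriction cloning removes the toxin, so standard E. coli strains counter-select against uncut or religated parental vector. The inserted coding sequence is fused in frame at its C terminus to monomeric EGFP and a His6 tag. The record describes the tagging as cleavable with 3C protease, although the 3C site itself is not annotated in the feature tables. The cassette ends with a stop codon, an SV40 polyadenylation signal and the polyhedrin 3′ UTR. LEF-2 and ORF603 sequences flank the cassette upstream and presumably form one homology arm for recombination into the polyhedrin locus of the bacmid. The two sequence records (depositor and NGS) differ by one nucleotide in length and in numbering origin, but show the same features. The vector is used to produce fluorescently trackable, affinity-purifiable fusion proteins.
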