Addgene plasmid #118877: pOCC61
Purpose: shuttle vector for baculovirus production, using FlashBac bacmid; for recombinant protein with C-terminal monomeric GFP and C-terminal HIS6 tag, cleavable with 3C
Depositing lab: Marc Bickle & PEPC MPI CBG. Depositing organization: Max Planck Institute of Molecular Cell Biology and Genetics. Publication: FlexiBAC: a versatile, open-source baculovirus vector system for protein expression, secretion, and proteolytic processing. Lemaitre RP, Bogdanova A, Borgonovo B, Woodruff JB, Drechsel DN. BMC Biotechnol. 2019 Mar 29;19(1):20. doi: 10.1186/s12896-019-0512-z. PubMed 30925874.
Backbone
  Vector backbone: pOET1
  Backbone size w/o insert (bp): 4900
  Vector type: Insect Expression
Growth in bacteria
  Bacterial resistance: Ampicillin, 100 μg/mL
  Growth temperature: 37°C
  Growth strain: DB3.1
  Copy number: High Copy
Gene/Insert
  Gene/Insert name: NcoI-NotI-ccdB-AscI-mGFP-3C-HIS6-stop-HindIII cassette
  Promoter: polH
  Tag / fusion protein: mGFP, HIS6, cleavable with 3C protease (C terminal on backbone)
  Cloning method: Restriction Enzyme; 5′ cloning site NotI (unknown if destroyed); 3′ cloning site AscI (unknown if destroyed)
Terms and licenses: Academic/Nonprofit Terms; Industry Terms: Not Available to Industry
How to cite: pOCC61 was a gift from Marc Bickle & PEPC MPI CBG (Addgene plasmid # 118877 ; http://n2t.net/addgene:118877 ; RRID:Addgene_118877)
